Addgene plasmid #209567: pEGFP-C1-deltaExon15-III
Purpose: Mammalian expression of Shtn1 long isoform with E15 deletion III
Depositing lab: Sika Zheng. Depositing organization: University of California, Riverside. Publication: Axonogenesis Is Coordinated by Neuron-Specific Alternative Splicing Programming and Splicing Regulator PTBP2. Zhang M, Ergin V, Lin L, Stork C, Chen L, Zheng S. Neuron. 2019 Feb 20;101(4):690-706.e10. doi: 10.1016/j.neuron.2019.01.022. Epub 2019 Feb 4. PubMed 30733148.
Backbone
  Vector backbone: pEGFP-C1
  Vector type: Mammalian Expression
Growth in bacteria
  Bacterial resistance: Kanamycin, 50 μg/mL
  Growth temperature: 37°C
  Growth strain: DH5alpha
  Copy number: High Copy
Gene/Insert
  Gene/Insert name: Shtn1 long isoform with E15 deletion III (alt name: Shootin1; mKIAA1598; 4930506M07Rik)
  Species: M. musculus (mouse)
  Mutation: Exon15 deletion III
  Entrez Gene: 4930506M07Rik (a.k.a. KIAA1598, Kiaa1598, Shootin1, mKIAA1598)
  Cloning method: Ligation Independent Cloning
Terms and licenses: Academic/Nonprofit Terms; Industry Terms: Not Available to Industry
How to cite: pEGFP-C1-deltaExon15-III was a gift from Sika Zheng (Addgene plasmid # 209567 ; http://n2t.net/addgene:209567 ; RRID:Addgene_209567)
