[The description below was written by a language model from this plasmid's Addgene catalogue record and pLannotate feature annotations shown in this document.]
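Description:
pEGFP-C1-deltaExon15-III is a mammalian expression plasmid of about 6.6 kb built on the pEGFP-C1 backbone. It encodes the long isoform of mouse Shtn1 (Shootin1, also known as Kiaa1598) carrying a deletion within exon 15, designated "deletion III". The record does not give the exact boundaries of this deletion. The human cytomegalovirus immediate early enhancer and promoter drive an EGFP coding sequence. This is followed by a short remnant of the multiple cloning site and then the Shtn1 open reading frame, an arrangement consistent with an N-terminal EGFP–Shootin1 fusion protein. The SV40 polyadenylation signal terminates the transcript. The insert was introduced by ligation-independent cloning.

The plasmid is propagated in E. coli at high copy number from a ColE1/pUC-type origin and is selected with kanamycin. The Tn5 aminoglycoside phosphotransferase (NeoR/KanR) cassette has a dual promoter arrangement. A bacterial bla promoter provides kanamycin resistance in bacteria, while the SV40 enhancer/early promoter, paired with the HSV TK polyadenylation signal, allows G418 selection of transfected mammalian cells. An f1 phage origin is also present. The short large T antigen, ble and bGH poly(A) fragments in the annotation look like partial matches to backbone sequence rather than functional elements.

Shootin1 acts in neuronal polarization and axon outgrowth by coupling F-actin retrograde flow to the substrate in growth cones. The construct comes from a study of neuron-specific alternative splicing and the splicing regulator PTBP2 in axonogenesis. It appears to belong to a series of exon 15 deletion variants. Such variants would let the localization and activity of the fluorescently tagged long isoform be examined in transfected cells, to test how sequences encoded by this exon contribute to function.
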