Features (pLannotate 1.2.2; 15 found; start..end, strand, type, name):
     61..364     +  enhancer       CMV enhancer: human cytomegalovirus immediate early enhancer
    365..568     +  promoter       CMV promoter: human cytomegalovirus (CMV) immediate early promoter
    613..1329    +  CDS            EGFP: EGFP is a basic (constitutively fluorescent) green fluorescent protein published in 1996, derived from Aequorea victoria. It is reported to be a rapidly-maturing weak dimer with moderate acid sensitivity.
   1330..1350    +  misc_feature   MCS (fragment): multiple cloning site
   1351..3240    +  CDS            Shtn1: SHOT1_MOUSE - Also known as Kiaa1598. Experimental evidence at protein level: Swiss-Prot protein existence level 1. Involved in the generation of internal asymmetric signals required for neuronal polarization and neurite outgrowth (PubMed:23864681). Mediates netrin-1-induced F-actin-substrate coupling or 'clutch engagement' within the axon growth cone through activation of CDC42, RAC1 and PAK1-dependent signaling pathway, thereby converting the F-actin retrograde flow into traction forces, concomitantly with filopodium extension and axon outgrowth. Plays a role in cytoskeletal organization by
   3270..3354    +  CDS            large T antigen (fragment): large T antigen from SV40 (simian virus 40)
   3377..3498    +  polyA_signal   SV40 poly(A) signal: SV40 polyadenylation signal
   3532..3960    -  rep_origin     f1 ori (sequence partly withheld): f1 bacteriophage origin of replication; arrow indicates direction of (+) strand synthesis
   3987..4091    +  promoter       AmpR promoter: bla
   4093..4450    +  promoter       SV40 promoter: SV40 enhancer and early promoter
   4485..5279    +  CDS            NeoR/KanR: aminoglycoside phosphotransferase from Tn5; aph(3')-II (or nptII); confers resistance to neomycin, kanamycin, and G418 (Geneticin®)
   5300..5452    +  CDS            ble (fragment): BLE_KLEPN - Experimental evidence at protein level: Swiss-Prot protein existence level 1. Binding protein with a strong affinity to the bleomycin family of antibiotics. Binds to CL990; an antimitotic-antibiotic compound. From Klebsiella pneumoniae.
   5511..5558    +  polyA_signal   HSV TK poly(A) signal: herpes simplex virus thymidine kinase polyadenylation signal (Cole and Stacy, 1985)
   5649..5665    -  polyA_signal   bGH poly(A) signal (fragment): bovine growth hormone polyadenylation signal
   5887..6475    +  rep_origin     ori: high-copy-number ColE1/pMB1/pBR322/pUC origin of replication
>Addgene plasmid #209567 | pEGFP-C1-deltaExon15-III | addgene full sequence | sequence record 424663 | Addgene NGS Result
TAGTTATTAATAGTAATCAATTACGGGGTCATTAGTTCATAGCCCATATATGGAGTTCCGCGTTACATAA
CTTACGGTAAATGGCCCGCCTGGCTGACCGCCCAACGACCCCCGCCCATTGACGTCAATAATGACGTATG
TTCCCATAGTAACGCCAATAGGGACTTTCCATTGACGTCAATGGGTGGAGTATTTACGGTAAACTGCCCA
CTTGGCAGTACATCAAGTGTATCATATGCCAAGTACGCCCCCTATTGACGTCAATGACGGTAAATGGCCC
GCCTGGCATTATGCCCAGTACATGACCTTATGGGACTTTCCTACTTGGCAGTACATCTACGTATTAGTCA
TCGCTATTACCATGGTGATGCGGTTTTGGCAGTACATCAATGGGCGTGGATAGCGGTTTGACTCACGGGG
ATTTCCAAGTCTCCACCCCATTGACGTCAATGGGAGTTTGTTTTGGCACCAAAATCAACGGGACTTTCCA
AAATGTCGTAACAACTCCGCCCCATTGACGCAAATGGGCGGTAGGCGTGTACGGTGGGAGGTCTATATAA
GCAGAGCTGGTTTAGTGAACCGTCAGATCCGCTAGCGCTACCGGTCGCCACCATGGTGAGCAAGGGCGAG
GAGCTGTTCACCGGGGTGGTGCCCATCCTGGTCGAGCTGGACGGCGACGTAAACGGCCACAAGTTCAGCG
TGTCCGGCGAGGGCGAGGGCGATGCCACCTACGGCAAGCTGACCCTGAAGTTCATCTGCACCACCGGCAA
GCTGCCCGTGCCCTGGCCCACCCTCGTGACCACCCTGACCTACGGCGTGCAGTGCTTCAGCCGCTACCCC
GACCACATGAAGCAGCACGACTTCTTCAAGTCCGCCATGCCCGAAGGCTACGTCCAGGAGCGCACCATCT
TCTTCAAGGACGACGGCAACTACAAGACCCGCGCCGAGGTGAAGTTCGAGGGCGACACCCTGGTGAACCG
CATCGAGCTGAAGGGCATCGACTTCAAGGAGGACGGCAACATCCTGGGGCACAAGCTGGAGTACAACTAC
AACAGCCACAACGTCTATATCATGGCCGACAAGCAGAAGAACGGCATCAAGGTGAACTTCAAGATCCGCC
ACAACATCGAGGACGGCAGCGTGCAGCTCGCCGACCACTACCAGCAGAACACCCCCATCGGCGACGGCCC
CGTGCTGCTGCCCGACAACCACTACCTGAGCACCCAGTCCGCCCTGAGCAAAGACCCCAACGAGAAGCGC
GATCACATGGTCCTGCTGGAGTTCGTGACCGCCGCCGGGATCACTCTCGGCATGGACGAGCTGTACAAGT
CCGGACTCAGATCTCGAGCTAACAGCTCGGACGAGGAGAAGCAGCTGCAGCTCATCACCAGCTTGAAGGA
GCAAGCCATTGGCGAATATGAAGACCTTCGAGCAGAGAACCAGAAAACAAAGGAGAAGTGTGACAAAATT
AGGCAAGAACGAGATGAAGCTGTTAAAAAACTGGAAGAGTTTCAGAAAATTTCACATATGGTTATAGAGG
AGGTGAATTTCATGCAGAACCATCTTGAAATAGAGAAGACATGTCGAGAGAGCGCTGAAGCCTTGGCGAC
AAAGCTAAATAAAGAAAATAAAACACTGAAAAGAATCAGCATGCTATACATGGCCAAACTGGGGCCAGAC
GTAATTACAGAGGAGATAAACATTGATGATGATGACCCAGCCACCGACACAGATGCTGCGGCTGAGACCT
GTGTGTCTGTTCAGTGTCAGAAGCAAATCAAAGAACTTCGAGATCAAATTGTGTCTGTTCAGGAAGAAAA
GAAGGTGTTAGCCATCGAGCTGGAAAACCTCAAGAGCAAACTCGGGGAGGTGATGGAGGAGGTAAATAAA
GTTAAGCAAGAAAAAGCTGTTTTAAATTCAGAAGTCCTTGAGCAGAGGAAAGTCTTAGAAAAATGCAACA
GAGTGTCCATGTTGGCTGTTGAAGAGTATGAGGAACTGCAAGTGAACCTGGAACTGGAGAAGGACCTTCG
CAAGAAAGCAGAGTCTTTTGCACAAGAGATGTTCATTGAACAAAACAAACTGAAGAGACAAAGCCACCTT
CTGCTGCAGAGCTCCCTTCCTGACCAGCAGCTTTTGAAAGCTTTAGACGAAAACGCAAAACTTATCCAGC
AGCTTGAAGAAGAGAGGATCCAGCATCAGAAAAAGGTCAAAGAGCTGGAGGAGCGGCTGGAGAATGAAGC
ACTTCACAAAGAGATCCATAACCTCAGACAACAGCTGGAGCTTCTGGAAGACGACAAGAGGGAGCTAGAG
CAGAAATACCAGAGCTCGGAGGAGAAGGCCCGGAACCTGAAGCATTCAGTGGATGAACTTCAGAAGCGAG
TGAACCAGTCTGAGAATTCGGTACCTCCCCCGCCTCCTCCTCCTCCACCTCTCCCCCCTCCACCTCCCAA
TCCAATCCGGTCCCTCATGTCTATGATCCGGAAGCGATCTCACCCCAGTGGCAATAGTGCTAAGAAAGAA
AAGACAACTCAGCCAGAGACAGCTGAGGAAGTCACAGACCTGAAGAGGCAAGCAGTGGAAGAGATGATGG
ACAGAATTAAGAAGGGAGTTCATCTTAGACCGGTTAACCAGACAGCCAGACCCAAGGCAAAGCCAGACTC
TCTCAAGGGCTCAGAAAGTGCGGTGGATGAGCTGAAGGGAATCCTGGGGACACTTAACAAATCCACTAGT
TCGAGAAGCTTAAAATCCCTTGGCCCTGAGAACAGTGAAACTGAGTTAGAGAGGATTTTACGTCGCTAAA
AGCTGACGGCAGAAGCAGATAGCAGTAGTCCTACCGGGATATTAGCCACCTCAGAGTCCAAGTCCATGCC
AGTGTTGGGTTCTGTATCCAGTGTAACAAAATCAGCCTTGAACAAGAAAACTCTGGAGGCAGAATTCAAC
AACCCGTGTCCCCTAACACCTGAGCCAGGTGAAGGGCCCCGTAAATTGGAAGGATGCACGAATCCCAAGG
TTACCTTTCAGCCTCCCAGTAAAGGTGGATACAGGAGAAAATGTGTGGGCAGTGAAAACCAAGCTGAGCC
AGTTGTAGTATTAGATCCTGTTTCCACACACGAACCCCAAACCAAAGACCAGGCTGCTGAAAAAGACCCA
ACTCAATTCGAGGAGGAGGGAGGTGAAACCCAACCAGAATACAAAGAAGACAGCGGTGGGAAAACAGGAG
AGACGGACAGTTCCAACTGCTGACCCGGGATCCACCGGATCTAGATAACTGATCATAATCAGCCATACCA
CATTTGTAGAGGTTTTACTTGCTTTAAAAAACCTCCCACACCTCCCCCTGAACCTGAAACATAAAATGAA
TGCAATTGTTGTTGTTAACTTGTTTATTGCAGCTTATAATGGTTACAAATAAAGCAATAGCATCACAAAT
TTCACAAATAAAGCATTTTTTTCACTGCATTCTAGTTGTGGTTTGTCCAAACTCATCAATGTATCTTAAC
GCGTAAATTGTAAGCGTTAATATTTTGTTAAAATTCGCGTTAAATTTTTGTTAAATCAGCTCATTTTTTA
ACCAATAGGCCGAAATCGGCAAAATCCCTTATAAATCAAAAGAATAGACCGAGATAGGGT
[37 nt withheld, positions 3631-3667]
AAAGAACGTGGACTCCAACGTCAAAGG
[49 nt withheld, positions 3695-3743]
T
[91 nt withheld, positions 3745-3835]
G
[124 nt withheld, positions 3837-3960]
CAGGTGGCACTTTTCGGGGAAATGTGCGCGGAACCCCTATTTGTTTATTTTTCTAAATACATTCAAATAT
GTATCCGCTCATGAGACAATAACCCTGATAAATGCTTCAATAATATTGAAAAAGGAAGAGTCCTGAGGCG
GAAAGAACCAGCTGTGGAATGTGTGTCAGTTAGGGTGTGGAAAGTCCCCAGGCTCCCCAGCAGGCAGAAG
TATGCAAAGCATGCATCTCAATTAGTCAGCAACCAGGTGTGGAAAGTCCCCAGGCTCCCCAGCAGGCAGA
AGTATGCAAAGCATGCATCTCAATTAGTCAGCAACCATAGTCCCGCCCCTAACTCCGCCCATCCCGCCCC
TAACTCCGCCCAGTTCCGCCCATTCTCCGCCCCATGGCTGACTAATTTTTTTTATTTATGCAGAGGCCGA
GGCCGCCTCGGCCTCTGAGCTATTCCAGAAGTAGTGAGGAGGCTTTTTTGGAGGCCTAGGCTTTTGCAAA
GATCGATCAAGAGACAGGATGAGGATCGTTTCGCATGATTGAACAAGATGGATTGCACGCAGGTTCTCCG
GCCGCTTGGGTGGAGAGGCTATTCGGCTATGACTGGGCACAACAGACAATCGGCTGCTCTGATGCCGCCG
TGTTCCGGCTGTCAGCGCAGGGGCGCCCGGTTCTTTTTGTCAAGACCGACCTGTCCGGTGCCCTGAATGA
ACTGCAAGACGAGGCAGCGCGGCTATCGTGGCTGGCCACGACGGGCGTTCCTTGCGCAGCTGTGCTCGAC
GTTGTCACTGAAGCGGGAAGGGACTGGCTGCTATTGGGCGAAGTGCCGGGGCAGGATCTCCTGTCATCTC
ACCTTGCTCCTGCCGAGAAAGTATCCATCATGGCTGATGCAATGCGGCGGCTGCATACGCTTGATCCGGC
TACCTGCCCATTCGACCACCAAGCGAAACATCGCATCGAGCGAGCACGTACTCGGATGGAAGCCGGTCTT
GTCGATCAGGATGATCTGGACGAAGAGCATCAGGGGCTCGCGCCAGCCGAACTGTTCGCCAGGCTCAAGG
CGAGCATGCCCGACGGCGAGGATCTCGTCGTGACCCATGGCGATGCCTGCTTGCCGAATATCATGGTGGA
AAATGGCCGCTTTTCTGGATTCATCGACTGTGGCCGGCTGGGTGTGGCGGACCGCTATCAGGACATAGCG
TTGGCTACCCGTGATATTGCTGAAGAGCTTGGCGGCGAATGGGCTGACCGCTTCCTCGTGCTTTACGGTA
TCGCCGCTCCCGATTCGCAGCGCATCGCCTTCTATCGCCTTCTTGACGAGTTCTTCTGAGCGGGACTCTG
GGGTTCGAAATGACCGACCAAGCGACGCCCAACCTGCCATCACGAGATTTCGATTCCACCGCCGCCTTCT
ATGAAAGGTTGGGCTTCGGAATCGTTTTCCGGGACGCCGGCTGGATGATCCTCCAGCGCGGGGATCTCAT
GCTGGAGTTCTTCGCCCACCCTAGGGGGAGGCTAACTGAAACACGGAAGGAGACAATACCGGAAGGAACC
CGCGCTATGACGGCAATAAAAAGACAGAATAAAACGCACGGTGTTGGGTCGTTTGTTCATAAACGCGGGG
TTCGGTCCCAGGGCTGGCACTCTGTCGATACCCCACCGAGACCCCATTGGGGCCAATACGCCCGCGTTTC
TTCCTTTTCCCCACCCCACCCCCCAAGTTCGGGTGAAGGCCCAGGGCTCGCAGCCAACGTCGGGGCGGCA
GGCCCTGCCATAGCCTCAGGTTACTCATATATACTTTAGATTGATTTAAAACTTCATTTTTAATTTAAAA
GGATCTAGGTGAAGATCCTTTTTGATAATCTCATGACCAAAATCCCTTAACGTGAGTTTTCGTTCCACTG
AGCGTCAGACCCCGTAGAAAAGATCAAAGGATCTTCTTGAGATCCTTTTTTTCTGCGCGTAATCTGCTGC
TTGCAAACAAAAAAACCACCGCTACCAGCGGTGGTTTGTTTGCCGGATCAAGAGCTACCAACTCTTTTTC
CGAAGGTAACTGGCTTCAGCAGAGCGCAGATACCAAATACTGTTCTTCTAGTGTAGCCGTAGTTAGGCCA
CCACTTCAAGAACTCTGTAGCACCGCCTACATACCTCGCTCTGCTAATCCTGTTACCAGTGGCTGCTGCC
AGTGGCGATAAGTCGTGTCTTACCGGGTTGGACTCAAGACGATAGTTACCGGATAAGGCGCAGCGGTCGG
GCTGAACGGGGGGTTCGTGCACACAGCCCAGCTTGGAGCGAACGACCTACACCGAACTGAGATACCTACA
GCGTGAGCTATGAGAAAGCGCCACGCTTCCCGAAGGGAGAAAGGCGGACAGGTATCCGGTAAGCGGCAGG
GTCGGAACAGGAGAGCGCACGAGGGAGCTTCCAGGGGGAAACGCCTGGTATCTTTATAGTCCTGTCGGGT
TTCGCCACCTCTGACTTGAGCGTCGATTTTTGTGATGCTCGTCAGGGGGGCGGAGCCTATGGAAAAACGC
CAGCAACGCGGCCTTTTTACGGTTCCTGGCCTTTTGCTGGCCTTTTGCTCACATGTTCTTTCCTGCGTTA
TCCCCTGATTCTGTGGATAACCGTATTACCGCCATGCAT
